Addgene plasmid #225171: pHBJT020
Purpose: (Empty Backbone) Low copy cloning vector with same multiple cloning site as pUC18 and pSU18 (TetR).
Depositing lab: Jenny-Lee Thomassin. Depositing organization: University of Saskatchewan. Publication: Generation of a plasmid series for rapid sub-cloning and use in various Enterobacteriaceae. Braun HG, Kanwal N, Rivera Lopez LF, Thomassin JL. J Biosci Bioeng. 2024 Sep 6:S1389-1723(24)00253-6. doi: 10.1016/j.jbiosc.2024.08.006. PubMed 39244484.
Backbone
  Vector backbone: Unknown
  Backbone size (bp): 4532
  Vector type: Bacterial Expression, Synthetic Biology
Growth in bacteria
  Bacterial resistance: Tetracycline, 10 μg/mL
  Growth temperature: 37°C
  Growth strain: DH5alpha
  Copy number: Low Copy
Gene/Insert
  Gene/Insert name: None
Terms and licenses: Academic/Nonprofit Terms; Industry Terms: Not Available to Industry
Depositor comments: Low copy plasmid (pSC101 ori and repA), pUC18 MCS, confers tetracycline resistance
How to cite: pHBJT020 was a gift from Jenny-Lee Thomassin (Addgene plasmid # 225171 ; http://n2t.net/addgene:225171 ; RRID:Addgene_225171)
