[The description below was written by a language model from this plasmid's Addgene catalogue record and pLannotate feature annotations shown in this document.]
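Description:
pHBJT020 is an empty low-copy bacterial cloning and expression vector of 4,532 bp, part of a plasmid series built for rapid sub-cloning and use across different Enterobacteriaceae. The parental backbone is not named in the record, but replication is clearly provided by the pSC101 origin together with its cognate Rep101 (RepA) initiator protein, which is encoded on the plasmid and is required for that origin to function. This pairing keeps the plasmid at low copy number. Selection is by tetracycline resistance, conferred by the TcR efflux pump gene expressed from its own tet promoter.

The cloning region carries the same multiple cloning site as pUC18 and pSU18, so fragments can be moved between these vectors using the same restriction sites. The MCS lies downstream of a CAP binding site, the lac promoter and the lac operator. This arrangement allows lac-controlled transcription of inserted sequences in hosts that supply lac repressor; only a short lacI fragment is annotated, so the plasmid does not appear to encode a functional repressor itself. A lacZα fragment follows the MCS, an arrangement reminiscent of pUC-type blue/white screening, although the record does not state whether this function is retained. The remaining annotated pieces are short fragments of an RSF origin, the pBR322 bom region and rop. These are most likely remnants carried over from source plasmids during assembly rather than functional elements. No insert is present. The vector is intended as a recipient for genes where low-copy maintenance, tetracycline selection or compatibility with other plasmids is wanted.
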