Features (pLannotate 1.2.2; 13 found; start..end, strand, type, name):
    185..1135    +  CDS            Rep101: RepA protein needed for replication with the pSC101 origin; rep101
   1915..2048    +  rep_origin     RSF ori (fragment): Plasmids containing the RSF 1030 origin of replication can be propagated in E. coli cells that contain additional plasmids with compatible origins.
   2050..2142    +  CDS            lacI (fragment): lac repressor; lacI; The lac repressor binds to the lac operator to inhibit transcription in E. coli. This inhibition can be relieved by adding lactose or isopropyl-β-D-thiogalactopyranoside (IPTG).
   2155..2176    +  protein_bind   CAP binding site: CAP binding activates transcription in the presence of cAMP. E. coli catabolite activator protein
   2191..2221    +  promoter       lac promoter: promoter for the E. coli lac operon
   2229..2245    +  protein_bind   lac operator: The lac repressor binds to the lac operator to inhibit transcription in E. coli. This inhibition can be relieved by adding lactose or isopropyl-β-D-thiogalactopyranoside (IPTG). lac repressor encoded by lacI
   2278..2334    +  misc_feature   MCS: pUC18/19 multiple cloning site
   2337..2491    +  CDS            lacZα (fragment): LacZα fragment of β-galactosidase; lacZ fragment
   2497..2596    -  misc_feature   bom (fragment): basis of mobility region from pBR322
   2698..2733    -  CDS            rop (fragment): Rop protein, which maintains plasmids at low copy number; rop
   2832..2860    +  promoter       tet promoter: E. coli promoter for tetracycline efflux protein gene
   2908..4098    +  CDS            TcR: tetracycline efflux protein; tet; confers resistance to tetracycline
   4447..137     +  rep_origin     pSC101 ori (across the origin): low-copy replication origin that requires the Rep101 protein
>Addgene plasmid #225171 | pHBJT020 | addgene full sequence | sequence record 444693 | Addgene NGS Result
AAAAAAAACACACAAAGGTCTAGCGGAATTTACAGAGGGTCTAGCAGAATTTACAAGTTTTCCAGCAAAG
GTCTAGCAGAATTTACAGATACCCACAACTCAAAGGAAAAGGACTAGTAATTATCATTGACTAGCCCATC
TCAATTGGTATAGTGATTAAAATCACCTAGACCAATTGAGATGTATGTCTGAATTAGTTGTTTTCAAAGC
AAATGAACTAGCGATTAGTCGCTATGACTTAACGGAGCATGAAACCAAGCTAATTTTATGCTGTGTGGCA
CTACTCAACCCCACGATTGAAAACCCTACAAGGAAAGAACGGACGGTATCGTTCACTTATAACCAATACG
CTCAGATGATGAACATCAGTAGGGAAAATGCTTATGGTGTATTAGCTAAAGCAACCAGAGAGCTGATGAC
GAGAACTGTGGAAATCAGGAATCCTTTGGTTAAAGGCTTTGAGATTTTCCAGTGGACAAACTATGCCAAG
TTCTCAAGCGAAAAATTAGAATTAGTTTTTAGTGAAGAGATATTGCCTTATCTTTTCCAGTTAAAAAAAT
TCATAAAATATAATCTGGAACATGTTAAGTCTTTTGAAAACAAATACTCTATGAGGATTTATGAGTGGTT
ATTAAAAGAACTAACACAAAAGAAAACTCACAAGGCAAATATAGAGATTAGCCTTGATGAATTTAAGTTC
ATGTTAATGCTTGAAAATAACTACCATGAGTTTAAAAGGCTTAACCAATGGGTTTTGAAACCAATAAGTA
AAGATTTAAACACTTACAGCAATATGAAATTGGTGGTTGATAAGCGAGGCCGCCCGACTGATACGTTGAT
TTTCCAAGTTGAACTAGATAGACAAATGGATCTCGTAACCGAACTTGAGAACAACCAGATAAAAATGAAT
GGTGACAAAATACCAACAACCATTACATCAGATTCCTACCTACATAACGGACTAAGAAAAACACTACACG
ATGCTTTAACTGCAAAAATTCAGCTCACCAGTTTTGAGGCAAAATTTTTGAGTGACATGCAAAGTAAGTA
TGATCTCAATGGTTCGTTCTCATGGCTCACGCAAAAACAACGAACCACACTAGAGAACATACTGGCTAAA
TACGGAAGGATCTGAGGTTCTTATGGCTCTTGTATCTATCAGTGAAGCATCAAGACTAACAAACAAAAGT
AGAACAACTGTTCACCGTTACATATCAAAGGGAAAACTGTCCATATGCACAGATGAAAACGGTGTAAAAA
AGATAGATACATCAGAGCTTTTACGAGTTTTTGGTGCATTCAAAGCTGTTCACCATGAACAGATCGACAA
TGTAACAGATGAACAGCATGTAACACCTAATAGAACAGGTGAAACCAGTAAAACAAAGCAACTAGAACAT
GAAATTGAACACCTGAGACAACTTGTTACAGCTCAACAGTCACACATAGACAGCCTGAAACAGGCGATGC
TGCTTATCGAATCAAAGCTGCCGACAACACGGGAGCCAGTGACGCCTCCCGTGGGGAAAAAATCATGGCA
ATTCTGGAAGAAATAGCGCTTTCAGCCGGCAAACCGGCTGAAGCCGGATCTGCGATTCTGATAACAAACT
AGCAACACCAGAACAGCCCGTTTGCGGGCAGCAAAACCCGTACTTTTGGACGTTCCGGCGGTTTTTTGTG
GCGAGTGGTGTTCGGGCGGTGCGCGCAAGATCCATTATGTTAAACGGGCGAGTTTACATCTCAAAACCGC
CCGCTTAACACCATCAGAAATCCTCAGCGCGATTTTAAGCACCAACCCCCCCCCGTAACACCCAAATCCA
TACTGAAAGTGGCTTTGTTGAATAAATCAGATTTCGGGTAAGTCTCCAACGCCAGCAACGCGGCCTTTTT
ACGGTTCCTGGCCTTTTGCTGGCCTTTTGCTCACATGTTCTTTCCTGCGTTATCCCCTGATTCTGTGGAT
AACCGTATTACCGCCTTTGAGTGAGCTGATACCGCTCGCCGCAGCCGAACGACCGAGCGCAGCGAGTCAG
TGAGCGAGGAAGCGGAAGAGCGCCCAATACGCAAACCGCCTCTCCCCGCGCGTTGGCCGATTCATTAATG
CAGCTGGCACGACAGGTTTCCCGACTGGAAAGCGGGCAGTGAGCGCAACGCAATTAATGTGAGTTAGCTC
ACTCATTAGGCACCCCAGGCTTTACACTTTATGCTTCCGGCTCGTATGTTGTGTGGAATTGTGAGCGGAT
AACAATTTCACACAGGAAACAGCTATGACATGATTACGAATTCGAGCTCGGTACCCGGGGATCCTCTAGA
GTCGACCTGCAGGCATGCAAGCTTGGCACTGGCCGTCGTTTTACAACGTCGTGACTGGGAAAACCCTGGC
GTTACCCAACTTAATCGCCTTGCAGCACATCCCCCTTTCGCCAGCTGGCGTAATAGCGAAGAGGCCCGCA
CCGATCGCCCTTCCCAACAGTTGCGCAGCCTGAATGGCGAATGGCGCCTGATGCGGTATTTTCTCCTTAC
GCATCTGTGCGGTATTTCACACCGCATATGGTGCACTCTCAGTACAATCTGCTCTGATGCCGCATAGTTA
AGCCAGCCCCGACACCCGCCAACACCCGCTGACGCGCCCTGACGGGCTTGTCTGCTCCCGGCATCCGCTT
ACAGACAAGCTGTGACCGTCTCCGGGAGCTGCATGTGTCAGAGGTTTTCACCGTCATCACCGAAACGCGC
GAGACGAAAGGGCCTCGTGATACGCCTATTTTTATAGGTTAATGTCATGATAATAATGGTTTCTTAGACG
TCAGGTGGCACTTTTCGGGGAAATGTGATGTTTGACAGCTTATCATCGATAAGCTTTAATGCGGTAGTTT
ATCACAGTTAAATTGCTAACGCAGTCAGGCACCGTGTATGAAATCTAACAATGCGCTCATCGTCATCCTC
GGCACCGTCACCCTGGATGCTGTAGGCATAGGCTTGGTTATGCCGGTACTGCCGGGCCTCTTGCGGGATA
TCGTCCATTCCGACAGCATCGCCAGTCACTATGGCGTGCTGCTAGCGCTATATGCGTTGATGCAATTTCT
ATGCGCACCCGTTCTCGGAGCACTGTCCGACCGCTTTGGCCGCCGCCCAGTCCTGCTCGCTTCGCTACTT
GGAGCCACTATCGACTACGCGATCATGGCGACCACACCCGTCCTGTGGATCCTCTACGCCGGACGCATCG
TGGCCGGCATCACCGGCGCCACAGGTGCGGTTGCTGGCGCCTATATCGCCGACATCACCGATGGGGAAGA
TCGGGCTCGCCACTTCGGGCTCATGAGCGCTTGTTTCGGCGTGGGTATGGTGGCAGGCCCCGTGGCCGGG
GGACTGTTGGGCGCCATCTCCTTGCATGCACCATTCCTTGCGGCGGCGGTGCTCAACGGCCTCAACCTAC
TACTGGGCTGCTTCCTAATGCAGGAGTCGCATAAGGGAGAGCGTCGACCGATGCCCTTGAGAGCCTTCAA
CCCAGTCAGCTCCTTCCGGTGGGCGCGGGGCATGACTATCGTCGCCGCACTTATGACTGTCTTCTTTATC
ATGCAACTCGTAGGACAGGTGCCGGCAGCGCTCTGGGTCATTTTCGGCGAGGACCGCTTTCGCTGGAGCG
CGACGATGATCGGCCTGTCGCTTGCGGTATTCGGAATCTTGCACGCCCTCGCTCAAGCCTTCGTCACTGG
TCCCGCCACCAAACGTTTCGGCGAGAAGCAGGCCATTATCGCCGGCATGGCGGCCGACGCGCTGGGCTAC
GTCTTGCTGGCGTTCGCGACGCGAGGCTGGATGGCCTTCCCCATTATGATTCTTCTCGCTTCCGGCGGCA
TCGGGATGCCCGCGTTGCAGGCCATGCTGTCCAGGCAGGTAGATGACGACCATCAGGGACAGCTTCAAGG
ATCGCTCGCGGCTCTTACCAGCCTAACTTCGATCATTGGACCGCTGATCGTCACGGCGATTTATGCCGCC
TCGGCGAGCACATGGAACGGGTTGGCATGGATTGTAGGCGCCGCCCTATACCTTGTCTGCCTCCCCGCGT
TGCGTCGCGGTGCATGGAGCCGGGCCACCTCGACCTGACCTCGCTAACGGATTCACCACTCCGCAGACCC
GCCATAAAACGCCCTGAGAAGCCCGTGACGGGCTTTTCTTGTATTATGGGTAGTTTCCTTGCATGAATCC
ATAAAAGGCGCCTGTAGTGCCATTTACCCCCATTCACTGCCAGAGCCGTGAGCGCAGCGAACTGAATGTC
ACGAAAAAGACAGCGACTCAGGTGCCTGATGGTCGGAGACAAAAGGAATATTCAGCGATTTGCCCGAGCT
TGCGAGGGTGCTACTTAAGCCTTTAGGGTTTTAAGGTCTGTTTTGTAGAGGAGCAAACAGCGTTTGCGAC
ATCCTTTTGTAATACTGCGGAACTGACTAAAGTAGTGAGTTATACACAGGGCTGGGATCTATTCTTTTTA
TCTTTTTTTATTCTTTCTTTATTCTATAAATTATAACCACTTGAATATAAAC
